Addgene plasmid #115792: pDC191
Purpose: Expresses Rat synaptobrevin 2
Depositing lab: Axel Brunger. Depositing organization: Stanford University. Publication: Molecular Mechanisms of Synaptic Vesicle Priming by Munc13 and Munc18. Lai Y, Choi UB, Leitz J, Rhee HJ, Lee C, Altas B, Zhao M, Pfuetzner RA, Wang AL, Brose N, Rhee J, Brunger AT. Neuron. 2017 Aug 2;95(3):591-607.e10. doi: 10.1016/j.neuron.2017.07.004. PubMed 28772123.
Backbone
  Vector backbone: pET31b(+)
  Backbone manufacturer: Novagen
  Total vector size (bp): 5731
  Vector type: Bacterial Expression
Growth in bacteria
  Bacterial resistance: Ampicillin, 100 μg/mL
  Growth temperature: 37°C
  Growth strain: DH5alpha
  Copy number: Unknown
Gene/Insert
  Gene/Insert name: Synaptobrevin2
  Species: R. norvegicus (rat)
  Mutation: S28C and C103S (please see comments below)
  Entrez Gene: Vamp2 (a.k.a. RATVAMPB, RATVAMPIR, SYB, Syb2)
  Promoter: T7
  Tag / fusion protein: hexa histidine (N terminal on backbone)
  Cloning method: Unknown
  Sequencing primers: 5′ T7
Terms and licenses: Academic/Nonprofit Terms; Industry Terms: Not Available to Industry
Depositor comments: C103S is an additional mutation compared to NCBI reference- This will not affect plasmid function
How to cite: pDC191 was a gift from Axel Brunger (Addgene plasmid # 115792 ; http://n2t.net/addgene:115792 ; RRID:Addgene_115792)
