[The description below was written by a language model from this plasmid's Addgene catalogue record and pLannotate feature annotations shown in this document.]
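Description:
pDC191 is a bacterial expression plasmid built on the Novagen pET31b(+) backbone for producing rat synaptobrevin 2 (VAMP2, Syb2), the major vesicle SNARE protein of synaptic vesicles, in E. coli. It is selected with ampicillin through the β-lactamase gene and replicates from a pBR322-type ColE1 origin. The annotation splits this origin into two fragments around a short spurious match. The bom and rop elements are also present, and rop keeps copy number modest, although the catalogue lists copy number as unknown. An f1 origin is included, and remnants of a tetracycline resistance gene appear only as nonfunctional fragments carried over from the backbone. The catalogue gives a total size of 5,731 bp, while the sequenced record is 5,814 nt.

Expression is driven by a T7 promoter followed by a lac operator and the T7 gene 10 ribosome binding site, and it ends at a T7 terminator. The plasmid-borne lacI gene supplies repressor, so transcription is held off until IPTG induction in a host that provides T7 RNA polymerase. The open reading frame begins with an N-terminal histidine tag, described as hexahistidine in the catalogue and detected as a partial match to an 8xHis tag. A TEV protease site follows, allowing the tag to be removed after affinity purification, and then comes the Vamp2 coding sequence.

The insert carries S28C and C103S substitutions, and the depositor states that C103S is an additional difference from the reference that does not affect function. The record does not state why the cysteine changes were made. The associated publication concerns synaptic vesicle priming by Munc13 and Munc18, which is consistent with use as a source of recombinant protein for studies of SNARE-mediated fusion.
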