Features (pLannotate 1.2.2; 21 found; start..end, strand, type, name):
    117..135     +  promoter       T7 promoter: promoter for bacteriophage T7 RNA polymerase
    136..160     +  protein_bind   lac operator: The lac repressor binds to the lac operator to inhibit transcription in E. coli. This inhibition can be relieved by adding lactose or isopropyl-β-D-thiogalactopyranoside (IPTG). lac repressor encoded by lacI
    175..197     +  RBS            RBS: efficient ribosome binding site from bacteriophage T7 gene 10 (Olins and Rangwala, 1989)
    217..236     +  CDS            8xHis (fragment): 8xHis affinity tag
    258..278     +  CDS            TEV site: tobacco etch virus (TEV) protease recognition and cleavage site
    282..626     +  CDS            Vamp2: VAMP2_MOUSE - Also known as Syb2. Experimental evidence at protein level: Swiss-Prot protein existence level 1. Involved in the targeting and/or fusion of transport vesicles to their target membrane (PubMed:9430681). Major SNARE protein of synaptic vesicles which mediates fusion of synaptic vesicles to release neurotransmitters. Essential for fast vesicular exocytosis and activity-dependent neurotransmitter release as well as fast endocytosis that mediates rapid reuse of synaptic vesicles (PubMed:15475946). Modulates the gating characteristics of the delayed rectifier voltage- dependent potass
    665..712     +  terminator     T7 terminator: transcription terminator for bacteriophage T7 RNA polymerase
    749..1177    +  rep_origin     f1 ori (sequence partly withheld): f1 bacteriophage origin of replication; arrow indicates direction of (+) strand synthesis
   1230..1334    +  promoter       AmpR promoter: bla
   1335..2195    +  CDS            AmpR: β-lactamase; bla; confers resistance to ampicillin, carbenicillin, and related antibiotics
   2366..2601    +  rep_origin     ori (fragment): high-copy-number ColE1/pMB1/pBR322/pUC origin of replication
   2599..2682    +  CDS            rbbA (fragment): RBBA_ECOLI - Also known as yhiG, yhiH. Experimental evidence at protein level: Swiss-Prot protein existence level 1. Exhibits an intrinsic ATPase activity that is stimulated by both 70S ribosomes and 30S ribosomal subunits. Could be involved in protein-chain elongation and in release of deacyl-tRNA from ribosomes after peptide bond synthesis. Stimulates the synthesis of polyphenylalanine in vitro. From Escherichia coli (strain K12).
   2682..3035    +  rep_origin     ori (fragment): high-copy-number ColE1/pMB1/pBR322/pUC origin of replication
   3221..3360    -  misc_feature   bom: basis of mobility region from pBR322
   3462..3653    -  CDS            rop: Rop protein, which maintains plasmids at low copy number; rop
   3670..4050    +  CDS            YPB1_ECOLX: Protein predicted: Swiss-Prot protein existence level 4. From Escherichia coli.
   4122..4413    -  CDS            TcR (fragment): tetracycline efflux protein; tet; confers resistance to tetracycline
   4428..4449    -  protein_bind   CAP binding site: CAP binding activates transcription in the presence of cAMP. E. coli catabolite activator protein
   4462..5544    -  CDS            lacI: lac repressor; lacI; The lac repressor binds to the lac operator to inhibit transcription in E. coli. This inhibition can be relieved by adding lactose or isopropyl-β-D-thiogalactopyranoside (IPTG).
   5545..5622    -  promoter       lacI promoter: lacI
   5630..95      -  CDS            TcR (fragment) (across the origin): tetracycline efflux protein; tet; confers resistance to tetracycline
>Addgene plasmid #115792 | pDC191 | addgene full sequence | sequence record 225607 | Addgene NGS Result
GATCTTCCCCATCGGTGATGTCGGCGATATAGGCGCCAGCAACCGCACCTGTGGCGCCGGTGATGCCGGC
CACGATGCGTCCGGCGTAGAGGATCGAGATCTCGATCCCGCGAAATTAATACGACTCACTATAGGGGAAT
TGTGAGCGGATAACAATTCCCCTCTAGAAATAATTTTGTTTAACTTTAAGAAGGAGATATACATATATGT
CGTACTACCATCACCATCACCATCACGATTACGATATCCCAACTAGTGAAAACCTGTATTTTCAGGGCGC
TAGCGCGACGGCAGCCACCGTGCCGCCTGCAGCCCCTGCTGGTGAAGGTGGCCCACCGGCACCGCCACCG
AATCTGACTTGCAACCGTCGTCTGCAGCAAACGCAAGCGCAGGTCGACGAGGTTGTTGATATCATGCGTG
TCAATGTTGACAAAGTCCTGGAGCGCGACCAAAAGCTGAGCGAACTGGATGATCGTGCGGACGCGTTGCA
GGCAGGTGCCAGCCAGTTCGAAACCTCCGCTGCGAAATTGAAGCGCAAATACTGGTGGAAGAACCTGAAA
ATGATGATTATTCTGGGCGTGATTAGCGCGATCATTCTGATCATTATCATCGTGTATTTCAGCACCTAAT
CGAGCTCCCGGGATCCGCGGCCGCTGAGCAATAACTAGCATAACCCCTTGGGGCCTCTAAACGGGTCTTG
AGGGGTTTTTTGCTGAAAGGAGGAACTATATCCGGATTGGCGAATGGG
[124 nt withheld, positions 749-872]
C
[91 nt withheld, positions 874-964]
A
[49 nt withheld, positions 966-1014]
CCTTTGACGTTGGAGTCCACGTTCTTT
[37 nt withheld, positions 1042-1078]
ACCCTATCTCGGTCTATTCTTTTGATTTATAAGGGATTTTGCCGATTTCGGCCTATTGGTTAAAAAATGA
GCTGATTTAACAAAAATTTAACGCGAATTTTAACAAAATATTAACGCTTACAATTTAGGTGGCACTTTTC
GGGGAAATGTGCGCGGAACCCCTATTTGTTTATTTTTCTAAATACATTCAAATATGTATCCGCTCATGAG
ACAATAACCCTGATAAATGCTTCAATAATATTGAAAAAGGAAGAGTATGAGTATTCAACATTTCCGTGTC
GCCCTTATTCCCTTTTTTGCGGCATTTTGCCTTCCTGTTTTTGCTCACCCAGAAACGCTGGTGAAAGTAA
AAGATGCTGAAGATCAGTTGGGTGCACGAGTGGGTTACATCGAACTGGATCTCAACAGCGGTAAGATCCT
TGAGAGTTTTCGCCCCGAAGAACGTTTTCCAATGATGAGCACTTTTAAAGTTCTGCTATGTGGCGCGGTA
TTATCCCGTATTGACGCCGGGCAAGAGCAACTCGGTCGCCGCATACACTATTCTCAGAATGACTTGGTTG
AGTACTCACCAGTCACAGAAAAGCATCTTACGGATGGCATGACAGTAAGAGAATTATGCAGTGCTGCCAT
AACCATGAGTGATAACACTGCGGCCAACTTACTTCTGACAACGATCGGAGGACCGAAGGAGCTAACCGCT
TTTTTGCACAACATGGGGGATCATGTAACTCGCCTTGATCGTTGGGAACCGGAGCTGAATGAAGCCATAC
CAAACGACGAGCGTGACACCACGATGCCTGCAGCAATGGCAACAACGTTGCGCAAACTATTAACTGGCGA
ACTACTTACTCTAGCTTCCCGGCAACAATTAATAGACTGGATGGAGGCGGATAAAGTTGCAGGACCACTT
CTGCGCTCGGCCCTTCCGGCTGGCTGGTTTATTGCTGATAAATCTGGAGCCGGTGAGCGTGGGTCTCGCG
GTATCATTGCAGCACTGGGGCCAGATGGTAAGCCCTCCCGTATCGTAGTTATCTACACGACGGGGAGTCA
GGCAACTATGGATGAACGAAATAGACAGATCGCTGAGATAGGTGCCTCACTGATTAAGCATTGGTAACTG
TCAGACCAAGTTTACTCATATATACTTTAGATTGATTTAAAACTTCATTTTTAATTTAAAAGGATCTAGG
TGAAGATCCTTTTTGATAATCTCATGACCAAAATCCCTTAACGTGAGTTTTCGTTCCACTGAGCGTCAGA
CCCCGTAGAAAAGATCAAAGGATCTTCTTGAGATCCTTTTTTTCTGCGCGTAATCTGCTGCTTGCAAACA
AAAAAACCACCGCTACCAGCGGTGGTTTGTTTGCCGGATCAAGAGCTACCAACTCTTTTTCCGAAGGTAA
CTGGCTTCAGCAGAGCGCAGATACCAAATACTGTCCTTCTAGTGTAGCCGTAGTTAGGCCACCACTTCAA
GAACTCTGTAGCACCGCCTACATACCTCGCTCTGCTAATCCTGTTACCAGTGGATCGACGGAGCGATGCC
GAGCCGTGCTGAAACGGTAAAAGGTTACGTGCAGGCCATGCACCAGAGCTGGTTACAGGATGTGCTGCTG
CCAGTGGCGATAAGTCGTGTCTTACCGGGTTGGACTCAAGACGATAGTTACCGGATAAGGCGCAGCGGTC
GGGCTGAACGGGGGGTTCGTGCACACAGCCCAGCTTGGAGCGAACGACCTACACCGAACTGAGATACCTA
CAGCGTGAGCTATGAGAAAGCGCCACGCTTCCCGAAGGGAGAAAGGCGGACAGGTATCCGGTAAGCGGCA
GGGTCGGAACAGGAGAGCGCACGAGGGAGCTTCCAGGGGGAAACGCCTGGTATCTTTATAGTCCTGTCGG
GTTTCGCCACCTCTGACTTGAGCGTCGATTTTTGTGATGCTCGTCAGGGGGGCGGAGCCTATGGAAAAAC
GCCAGCAACGCGGCCTTTTTACGGTTCCTGGCCTTTTGCTGGCCTTTTGCTCACATGTTCTTTCCTGCGT
TATCCCCTGATTCTGTGGATAACCGTATTACCGCCTTTGAGTGAGCTGATACCGCTCGCCGCAGCCGAAC
GACCGAGCGCAGCGAGTCAGTGAGCGAGGAAGCGGAAGAGCGCCTGATGCGGTATTTTCTCCTTACGCAT
CTGTGCGGTATTTCACACCGCAATGGTGCACTCTCAGTACAATCTGCTCTGATGCCGCATAGTTAAGCCA
GTATACACTCCGCTATCGCTACGTGACTGGGTCATGGCTGCGCCCCGACACCCGCCAACACCCGCTGACG
CGCCCTGACGGGCTTGTCTGCTCCCGGCATCCGCTTACAGACAAGCTGTGACCGTCTCCGGGAGCTGCAT
GTGTCAGAGGTTTTCACCGTCATCACCGAAACGCGCGAGGCAGCTGCGGTAAAGCTCATCAGCGTGGTCG
TGAAGCGATTCACAGATGTCTGCCTGTTCATCCGCGTCCAGCTCGTTGAGTTTCTCCAGAAGCGTTAATG
TCTGGCTTCTGATAAAGCGGGCCATGTTAAGGGCGGTTTTTTCCTGTTTGGTCACTGATGCCTCCGTGTA
AGGGGGATTTCTGTTCATGGGGGTAATGATACCGATGAAACGAGAGAGGATGCTCACGATACGGGTTACT
GATGATGAACATGCCCGGTTACTGGAACGTTGTGAGGGTAAACAACTGGCGGTATGGATGCGGCGGGACC
AGAGAAAAATCACTCAGGGTCAATGCCAGCGCTTCGTTAATACAGATGTAGGTGTTCCACAGGGTAGCCA
GCAGCATCCTGCGATGCAGATCCGGAACATAATGGTGCAGGGCGCTGACTTCCGCGTTTCCAGACTTTAC
GAAACACGGAAACCGAAGACCATTCATGTTGTTGCTCAGGTCGCAGACGTTTTGCAGCAGCAGTCGCTTC
ACGTTCGCTCGCGTATCGGTGATTCATTCTGCTAACCAGTAAGGCAACCCCGCCAGCCTAGCCGGGTCCT
CAACGACAGGAGCACGATCATGCGCACCCGTGGGGCCGCCATGCCGGCGATAATGGCCTGCTTCTCGCCG
AAACGTTTGGTGGCGGGACCAGTGACGAAGGCTTGAGCGAGGGCGTGCAAGATTCCGAATACCGCAAGCG
ACAGGCCGATCATCGTCGCGCTCCAGCGAAAGCGGTCCTCGCCGAAAATGACCCAGAGCGCTGCCGGCAC
CTGTCCTACGAGTTGCATGATAAAGAAGACAGTCATAAGTGCGGCGACGATAGTCATGCCCCGCGCCCAC
CGGAAGGAGCTGACTGGGTTGAAGGCTCTCAAGGGCATCGGTCGAGATCCCGGTGCCTAATGAGTGAGCT
AACTTACATTAATTGCGTTGCGCTCACTGCCCGCTTTCCAGTCGGGAAACCTGTCGTGCCAGCTGCATTA
ATGAATCGGCCAACGCGCGGGGAGAGGCGGTTTGCGTATTGGGCGCCAGGGTGGTTTTTCTTTTCACCAG
TGAGACGGGCAACAGCTGATTGCCCTTCACCGCCTGGCCCTGAGAGAGTTGCAGCAAGCGGTCCACGCTG
GTTTGCCCCAGCAGGCGAAAATCCTGTTTGATGGTGGTTAACGGCGGGATATAACATGAGCTGTCTTCGG
TATCGTCGTATCCCACTACCGAGATATCCGCACCAACGCGCAGCCCGGACTCGGTAATGGCGCGCATTGC
GCCCAGCGCCATCTGATCGTTGGCAACCAGCATCGCAGTGGGAACGATGCCCTCATTCAGCATTTGCATG
GTTTGTTGAAAACCGGACATGGCACTCCAGTCGCCTTCCCGTTCCGCTATCGGCTGAATTTGATTGCGAG
TGAGATATTTATGCCAGCCAGCCAGACGCAGACGCGCCGAGACAGAACTTAATGGGCCCGCTAACAGCGC
GATTTGCTGGTGACCCAATGCGACCAGATGCTCCACGCCCAGTCGCGTACCGTCTTCATGGGAGAAAATA
ATACTGTTGATGGGTGTCTGGTCAGAGACATCAAGAAATAACGCCGGAACATTAGTGCAGGCAGCTTCCA
CAGCAATGGCATCCTGGTCATCCAGCGGATAGTTAATGATCAGCCCACTGACGCGTTGCGCGAGAAGATT
GTGCACCGCCGCTTTACAGGCTTCGACGCCGCTTCGTTCTACCATCGACACCACCACGCTGGCACCCAGT
TGATCGGCGCGAGATTTAATCGCCGCGACAATTTGCGACGGCGCGTGCAGGGCCAGACTGGAGGTGGCAA
CGCCAATCAGCAACGACTGTTTGCCCGCCAGTTGTTGTGCCACGCGGTTGGGAATGTAATTCAGCTCCGC
CATCGCCGCTTCCACTTTTTCCCGCGTTTTCGCAGAAACGTGGCTGGCCTGGTTCACCACGCGGGAAACG
GTCTGATAAGAGACACCGGCATACTCTGCGACATCGTATAACGTTACTGGTTTCACATTCACCACCCTGA
ATTGACTCTCTTCCGGGCGCTATCATGCCATACCGCGAAAGGTTTTGCGCCATTCGATGGTGTCCGGGAT
CTCGACGCTCTCCCTTATGCGACTCCTGCATTAGGAAGCAGCCCAGTAGTAGGTTGAGGCCGTTGAGCAC
CGCCGCCGCAAGGAATGGTGCATGCAAGGAGATGGCGCCCAACAGTCCCCCGGCCACGGGGCCTGCCACC
ATACCCACGCCGAAACAAGCGCTCATGAGCCCGAAGTGGCGAGCCC
